>Addgene plasmid #229264 | pXTK027 [Origin_repABC-pMla_PartType3] | addgene full sequence | sequence record 464659 | Addgene NGS Result
TTGAGATCCTTTTTTTCTGCGCGTAATCTGCTGCTTGCAAACAAAAAAACCACCGCTACCAGCGGTGGTT
TGTTTGCCGGATCAAGAGCTACCAACTCTTTTTCCGAAGGTAACTGGCTTCAGCAGAGCGCAGATACCAA
ATACTGTTCTTCTAGTGTAGCCGTAGTTAGGCCACCACTTCAAGAACTCTGTAGCACCGCCTACATACCT
CGCTCTGCTAATCCTGTTACCAGTGGCTGCTGCCAGTGGCGATAAGTCGTGTCTTACCGGGTTGGACTCA
AGACGATAGTTACCGGATAAGGCGCAGCGGTCGGGCTGAACGGGGGGTTCGTGCACACAGCCCAGCTTGG
AGCGAACGACCTACACCGAACTGAGATACCTACAGCGTGAGCTATGAGAAAGCGCCACGCTTCCCGAAGG
GAGAAAGGCGGACAGGTATCCGGTAAGCGGCAGGGTCGGAACAGGAGAGCGCACGAGGGAGCTTCCAGGG
GGAAACGCCTGGTATCTTTATAGTCCTGTCGGGTTTCGCCACCTCTGACTTGAGCGTCGATTTTTGTGAT
GCTCGTCAGGGGGGCGGAGCCTATGGAAAAACGCCAGCAACGCGAGTCGGTCTCTCCCTTTCAGTTACGA
TAGAGTTCCACGAGAAGTTAGTCGCCATCAAACCAAGCGAGCTGGCCGTGCGCGCCAGCGCCCGACCGCG
CGGCGCAAGAGCAACGATGAGGTCATCGCCGATATTTTGCCCGCCCTCCTTGGCAGCCTTCGCTGGGAAC
CGTCTCCTCTCGGACTCGGCCACCGTGCCGTTTTGCTGGCTGCTCTCGCATCTGGTGGTCGCCGTCGCAG
CGAAACTGCTACTCTCCCCGCGTCGAACAGGGTCGAGGAAGAGTCGGTGCCGGCCCGATCCCAAGGCGCA
CCCCGACGGCGAAAGGCTGCCCTGCCTGTCGATCCGCTGGCATCAAGACGACACAGGCCGGCAGCGACGC
TTTCGTGCTGCCAGTCGCCCGGCAGGTGCCTTTGCCGCAGTCGTGGTTGGATCGGGCCGGGTAGTGGTCC
AGCACAGGCGACAGCGCACTGGAGTAAACGTATGGCGGAAGGCCGGGAGGGTGGGTTCGCGCTGAGAGTG
CCGCGGTGCTCGAGCGACTTCAGTCCTCCTTTTTCTTCACGTGAATCCAGAACGGAGCAGTTGGCCGCGG
CCAACTTTGCAGGTTGACCGCGACAGAGGCACTATTGGCACCGGTGCGATTCGCACGAAAGAAGAGTTGG
CCGCGGCCAACTTTTGACGGCCGACCACCGGAAACCGTTGAATCATAAGGGTTCTTGGCATGGTTACCGA
ATCGTGCCATGTTCGATACGGTTTTTTAGCAATTCGCCGCTAAAAAGCGCATCGAAAGGGGAAATCGATG
TTGCAGACTCAAAACGTATCGACGGCCATTTCTTCCGACGCGCGGATTGCTCATCATGCGCGCCAGCTGT
CTATGCAGCTGCAGTTACTGCGAGAGCGCCTGTTTCCGCCGTCCTCCCAGAAGATGTTGAAGACGTTCAC
CTCCGGCGAGGCCGCTCAGCTCGTCGGGGTATCGGACGGCTACCTACGGCAGCTTTCAATAGATGGCAAA
GGCCCTTTGCCCGAGGTATCCCAGACGGGACGACGTTCGTACTCGCTCGCCCAAATTCATGATTTGCGGC
AGTACATGGCTTCTATCAAGCCGAAGGATGCACTCACGTACCTTCCGTGGCGGCAGAGAGGCGAAAAGCT
CCAGACGATTGCCGTTGCCAACTTCAAGGGCGGCAGTGCAAAGACAACGACATCCATCTACCTCGCACAG
TATCTTGCCTTGCAGGGATATCGTGTTCTCGCGGTTGATCTCGACCCCCAGGCTTCGTTGTCGTCGATGC
TCGGTGTTCAGCCGGAGTTCGATCTAGCGGAAGGCGATACGCTCTATGGTGCGATCCGTTACGACGAGAA
ACGGCGGCCGCTGAAGGAAATAATCAGAAAAACGTACTTCGCTGGCCTCGACCTCGTTCCCGGGAACTTG
GAACTGATGGAGTTCGAGCACGAAACCCCGACTGCACTGATGGAGCAGCGGAAAGCAAGCAACAGCGAAA
TCTTCTTTCGGCGCGTCGGCATGGCCTTGGCCGAAGTCGAAGCCAATTATGACGTTGTGGTGGTCGACTG
CCCGCCGCAGCTCGGATACCTGACGCTTGGTGCGGTTTGCGCAGCGACATCGCTTCTGATCACCGTCCAT
CCTCAGATGGTCGACGTGGCGTCAATGTCGCAGTTTCTGCTGATGACTTCCGACCTTCTGTCGGTCGTCC
GGAAAGCAGGCGGCGATCTGAACCACGATTTCATCCGGTATGTCATAACGCGCCATGAGCCGCACGACGG
TCCCCAGGCACAGATCGTTGCCTTGCTGAGAAGTCTTTTCGGGGACGAGGTTTTGGCGGCGACAGTGCTG
AAATCGACGGCGATCGCCGATGCCGGGCTTACGAAACAGACACTCTATGAAATCGAACGAGGACAAGTCC
GCCGCTCGACATTCGATAGGGCGATCGAATCCCTGGATGCAGTCAACGGGGAAATCCTCGGCGGCATCGA
AAAGGCATGGGAGCGGTCATGAGCAGGCGAGACGTTCTGAACGGAATATTTGCCGATACGACCCGAGAGT
TGGCCGCGGCCAACTTTTCCAAAGAGGCGGATGGCGGTCGTGTTCTGGCGGGTCCCGTAAGGACGATGGG
ACTTGCCCTCGACCGCATGGACCAGGAAGCCAGAGAACTTCGGGAAGCCTTGAAGTCCGGCGAGAGGGTT
GTCGAACTCGATCCCGAACTCATTGACGGCTCATTCGTGCGTGATCGCCTCGACGGCGAGGTACCCGCTA
CGGACGATATTGTGAGGTCGATCGAGGAAAACGGCCAGGAAGTGCCCATCCTCGTCAGGCAGCACCCCGA
TCTCGAAGGACGATATCAGGTTGCCTATGGCCATAGGAGGCTTCGTGCTGTCCGGCTCCTCGGGCGGAAG
GTAAGGGCGGTTGTCAGGCGATTATCGGACAATGAACTCGTCGTCGCACAAGGCATCGAAAACACTGCGA
GAAAGGATCTCTCTTACATCGAGAGAGCGGTCTTTGCCTTAAGCCTCGAGACACACGGCTTCGGCCGCGA
TCTGATCATGCAGGCGTTAAGCACTGAGAAGACGGAACTGTCGAAATTGTTGTCCGTCGCCAAGGGCATT
CCAGGCAGCCTAGTCAAAGCTATCGGTGCCGCACCCTCTATGGGCCGTCGCAGGTGGATGGATATTGCCG
AAAAGATCACTGATCCCAAAGCGATGGAAGTCGCTAGAAATGCCATCCACAGGCCTGAATTCGAGGCCTT
AGGCTCGGACGAACGCTTCATGATGGTTTTGGCTGAGGTTTCGAAGAAGCCGCCGCGAGAGCAGACCATC
AGCGAGTGGAAACCGAACGGTGGCAAGGTTGCGGCAAAGATCAAGGACACCGGGAGGGCCTATACGCTCT
CTCTCAAGACTGCCGAAGCCGATGAAGGCTTCGGCGCATATCTGACAAAACGGCTGGATGATCTCTATGC
CGACTGGCAGGCAAACAGGAAATCGAAGCAGGAGTGAACCGCAAAAGAAAAAGGCCCCCAAACGACCTTA
GTCGTGGAAGCCTCTCTCATGTTGTCGCAAACTGAGAATCGCATTTCCACGAATCACTGTCAAGAGTCTA
GGCGTCGATTCGGCGAGCAGATTTCTTTTGCCTAATCGAGGGTGAAAGAAAATGGAGACGGGTATTGCAA
CGACGCCCTTTGGGCGGCGGCCGATGTCGCTTGCCATGCTGGCAGCGCAAAACGAGTCACGGGAGATCCC
CAAGGGCAAGGTCATCGACAAGTGGCAGATCTATCGCAACCTCTGCGAGGGCAAGAGCATCGTCGGCATC
GGCGATCGCGCCCTGGCCGTCCTGAATGCGTTGCTGTCATTCTATCCTGACAGCGAGCTGAGTGAGGAAA
ACGGCCTCATCGTCTTCCCCTCGAACGCACAGCTGTCCCTCAGGGCGCACGGCATGCCGGATTCCACCTT
GCGGAGGAACCTGGCGGAACTGGTGGATTGCGGTCTAGTCATCCGTCGGGACAGCCCGAACGGCAAGCGT
TATGCACGGAAGGGCAGGGGTGGGGAGATCGAGGAAGCATTTGGCTTTTCCCTGGCGCCGCTGCTGGCCC
GTGCTCACGAGTTCGAGGCGGCGGCCGAGCGTGTTCGCGCCGACAACAGGGCGCTCAGGCTTATGAGGGA
ACGCATCACGCTACACCGCCGGGATATCCAGAAGTTGGTCGAGGCGGCCGTTGAGGAAGACGTGCCGGGC
GACTGGGGAGGCCTGTGGAGGCGTTTCCGCGCCGTTGTGGAGGCAATTCCGCGCCGAGCATGCATTGCCG
AGCTCGAACCGATCGTGGCCGATCTGGCCGCGCTGCGTGATGAGGTGGATAAGCTGCTGGAAATCCATAT
GAAATCCACGCATCCGAGCGGCAATGACTCTCAAAACGAGCGGCAGCAATCTGATTCAAATACCGACTCT
ATTTTTGAATTTGAACCTGCTTTAGAGAAAAGCGGGGCGACGGCCGAGCCAAGGACGAGGACCGCAGAGG
CGCCGAAAACATACCCGCTGGGGATGGTGCTGAAGGCCTGCCCCGAAATTGCGGATTATGCCGTCGACGG
GATCGGCAATTGGCGCGATCTCATGATAACGGCTGCCCAGGTGCGGGGATATCTGGGCGTTTCGCCGTCA
GCGTATGAGGAGGCTTGCCATGTGATGGGCCAGGAGATCGCGGCGATCGTGATTGCCTGCATCCTGCAAA
GGGCGCAGCACATCAACTCGGCCGGCGGCTATTTGCGGGTGCTGACCGAGAAGGCGAGGGCAGGGGAGTT
TTCGGTCGGACCGATGCTCATGGCTGCTTTGAAAGCTAATGGGTCACCTACCAGGATGGCCGGGTAACCG
GCTAATGTGACGATGGCCGCCGTCGCGGCTTGTTGATGACAGTCAGAAACTGTGCTTCTTCAGATCCCAA
CGGCAGGACCAGCCGTCCCCCCGGTTTGAGTTGCTTCACTAAAGCCGGCGGCGTCTGCTCAGCCGCCGCC
GTGACCAGGATCTTGTCGAATGGGGCGTGCTCGGGCCAGCCGCGAGACACGTCCCAGACACCAATGCCGA
CATTGGATAAATCGAGCCCCCTGCAGGAGAGCCTCTGCACTGCTTGCGAATTCCTCGACGATTTCGACGC
TACAGACTTGCCCGGCGAGCTTCGCGAGAACTGCGGTTTGGTAGCCCAGGCCGGTGCCGATCTCGAGTAC
CGCCTCGTGCGGTTGCGGTGCAAGGAGATCGGTCATGAGAGCAACGATGAAGGGCTGCGAGACGGTTTTG
TCAAAGCCGATCCACAGCGGCATGTCCTGGTAGGCGTAAGGCACAACCGATGCTGGCACGAAGCGATGCC
GCGGCACCCGCCGCATCGCTGCCATCGCCCGCTCATCGAGCGCCGCCTTGCCAAGTTCTTCGCACTGGAT
TGTATCAACGGACCAGTGACAGTTTCTGGCTGAGACCAGAGTAGCCCGCCTAATGAGCGGGCTTTTTTTT
AATTCCCCTATTTGTTTATTTTTCTAAATACATTCAAATATGTATCCGCTCATGAGACAATAACCCTGAT
AAATGCTTCAATAATATTGAAAAAGGAAGAGTATGAGCATTCAGCATTTTCGTGTGGCGCTGATTCCGTT
TTTTGCGGCGTTTTGCCTGCCGGTGTTTGCGCATCCGGAAACCCTGGTGAAAGTGAAAGATGCGGAAGAT
CAACTGGGTGCGCGCGTGGGCTATATTGAACTGGATCTGAACAGCGGCAAAATTCTGGAATCTTTTCGTC
CGGAAGAACGTTTTCCGATGATGAGCACCTTTAAAGTGCTGCTGTGCGGTGCGGTTCTGAGCCGTGTGGA
TGCGGGCCAGGAACAACTGGGCCGTCGTATTCATTATAGCCAGAACGATCTGGTGGAATATAGCCCGGTG
ACCGAAAAACATCTGACCGATGGCATGACCGTGCGTGAACTGTGCAGCGCGGCGATTACCATGAGCGATA
ACACCGCGGCGAACCTGCTGCTGACGACCATTGGCGGTCCGAAAGAACTGACCGCGTTTCTGCATAACAT
GGGCGATCATGTGACCCGTCTGGATCGTTGGGAACCGGAACTGAACGAAGCGATTCCGAACGATGAACGT
GATACCACCATGCCGGCAGCAATGGCGACCACCCTGCGTAAACTGCTGACGGGTGAGCTGCTGACCCTGG
CAAGCCGCCAGCAACTGATTGATTGGATGGAAGCGGATAAAGTGGCGGGTCCGCTGCTGCGTAGCGCGCT
GCCGGCTGGCTGGTTTATTGCGGATAAAAGCGGTGCGGGCGAACGTGGCAGCCGTGGCATTATTGCGGCG
CTGGGCCCGGATGGTAAACCGAGCCGTATTGTGGTGATTTATACCACCGGCAGCCAGGCGACGATGGATG
AACGTAACCGTCAGATTGCGGAAATTGGCGCGAGCCTGATTAAACATTGGTAAACCGATACAATTAAAGG
CTCCTTTTGGAGCCTTTTTTTTTGGACGACCCTTGTCAGATCAAAGGATCTTC
Features (pLannotate 1.2.2; 10 found; start..end, strand, type, name):
      1..589     +  rep_origin     ori: high-copy-number ColE1/pMB1/pBR322/pUC origin of replication
   1467..2606    +  CDS            Y4CK_SINFN (fragment): Protein inferred from homology: Swiss-Prot protein existence level 3. From Sinorhizobium fredii (strain NBRC 101917 / NGR234).
   3610..3656    -  ncRNA          ctRNA p42d: Accession: RF00489 - ctRNA
   3697..3763    +  ncRNA          S-element: Accession: RF00490 - S-element
   3762..4961    +  CDS            Y4CI_SINFN: Protein predicted: Swiss-Prot protein existence level 4. From Sinorhizobium fredii (strain NBRC 101917 / NGR234).
   4999..5169    -  CDS            PIMT1 (fragment): PIMT1_ARATH - Also known as PCM. Experimental evidence at protein level: Swiss-Prot protein existence level 1. Catalyzes the methyl esterification of L-isoaspartyl residues in peptides and proteins that result from spontaneous decomposition of normal L-aspartyl and L-asparaginyl residues. It plays a role in the repair and/or degradation of damaged proteins. Contributes to seed longevity and germination vigor by limiting the abnormal accumulation of the L-isoaspartyl residues in seed proteins. From Arabidopsis thaliana (Mouse-ear cress).
   5243..5497    -  CDS            pcm (fragment): PIMT_ECOLI - Experimental evidence at protein level: Swiss-Prot protein existence level 1. Catalyzes the methyl esterification of L-isoaspartyl residues in peptides and proteins that result from spontaneous decomposition of normal L-aspartyl and L-asparaginyl residues. It plays a role in the repair and/or degradation of damaged proteins. This enzyme does not act on D-aspartyl residues. From Escherichia coli (strain K12).
   5611..5702    +  promoter       AmpR promoter: bla
   5703..6560    +  CDS            bla: BLAT_ECOLX - Experimental evidence at protein level: Swiss-Prot protein existence level 1. TEM-type are the most prevalent beta-lactamases in enterobacteria; they hydrolyze the beta-lactam bond in susceptible beta-lactam antibiotics, thus conferring resistance to penicillins and cephalosporins. TEM-3 and TEM-4 are capable of hydrolyzing cefotaxime and ceftazidime. TEM-5 is capable of hydrolyzing ceftazidime. TEM-6 is capable of hydrolyzing ceftazidime and aztreonam. TEM-8/CAZ-2, TEM- 16/CAZ-7 and TEM-24/CAZ-6 are markedly active against ceftazidime. IRT- 4 shows resistance to beta-lactamase in
   6567..6606    +  terminator     fd terminator: central terminator from bacteriophage fd (Otsuka and Kunisawa, 1982)
