[The description below was written by a language model from this plasmid's Addgene catalogue record and pLannotate feature annotations shown in this document.]
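Description:
pXTK027 is a Golden Gate part plasmid from the XanthoMoClo modular cloning toolkit, which was developed for genetic work in the genera Xanthobacter and Roseixanthobacter. It is built on the pXTK backbone and stores a single reusable part, a "Part Type 3" origin module, rather than an expression cassette, although the catalogue classes it as a bacterial expression vector. In E. coli the 6.6 kb plasmid is maintained through a ColE1/pMB1/pUC-type origin and selected with ampicillin, via a TEM beta-lactamase gene driven by its own bla promoter and followed by a bacteriophage fd terminator. The catalogue lists the plasmid as low copy, whereas the automated annotation labels this origin family as high copy. The record does not resolve the difference.

The payload is the repABC replication and partitioning region of pMla from Mesorhizobium loti. repABC cassettes are typical of large alphaproteobacterial plasmids and combine the partitioning functions RepA and RepB with the replication initiator RepC. The feature table fits this. It shows reading frames matched by homology to Sinorhizobium fredii NGR234 proteins Y4CK and Y4CI, and between them a counter-transcribed RNA (ctRNA) and an S-element. These are the small-RNA control features usually found upstream of repC, where they regulate its expression and contribute to incompatibility. An unannotated stretch lies between the first reading frame and the ctRNA. Two short antisense fragments resembling isoaspartyl methyltransferase (pcm) genes lie downstream, and they are probably flanking sequence from the source plasmid. The Type IIS sites and overhangs that define the part are not annotated or stated. The part is meant to be assembled with other toolkit modules, presumably to give the resulting plasmids a replication origin for the target bacteria.
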