Addgene plasmid #229264: pXTK027 [Origin_repABC-pMla_PartType3]
Purpose: XanthoMoClo Golden Gate Part Plasmid for cloning, contains Origin_repABC-pMla_PartType3
Depositing lab: Michael Springer. Depositing organization: Harvard Medical School. Publication: XanthoMoClo horizontal line A Robust Modular Cloning Genetic Toolkit for the Genera Xanthobacter and Roseixanthobacter. Soltysiak MPM, Ory ALH, Lee AD, Christophersen CE, Jalihal AP, Springer M. ACS Synth Biol. 2025 Apr 18;14(4):1173-1190. doi: 10.1021/acssynbio.4c00806. Epub 2025 Mar 13. PubMed 40080684.
Backbone
  Vector backbone: pXTK
  Vector type: Bacterial Expression
Growth in bacteria
  Bacterial resistance: Ampicillin, 100 μg/mL
  Growth temperature: 37°C
  Growth strain: DH5alpha
  Copy number: Low Copy
Gene/Insert
  Gene/Insert name: repABC-pMla Origin (alt name: Origin_repABC-pMla_PartType3)
  Species: Mesorhizobium loti
  Cloning method: Restriction Enzyme; 5′ cloning site unknown (unknown if destroyed)
Terms and licenses: Academic/Nonprofit Terms; Industry Terms: Not Available to Industry
How to cite: pXTK027 [Origin_repABC-pMla_PartType3] was a gift from Michael Springer (Addgene plasmid # 229264 ; http://n2t.net/addgene:229264 ; RRID:Addgene_229264)
